Addgene plasmid #59631: pSicoR-Ti2
Purpose: Expression of shRNA against human T
Depositing lab: Miguel Ramalho-Santos. Depositing organization: University of California, San Francisco (UCSF). Publication: Systematic Identification of Barriers to Human iPSC Generation. Qin H, Diaz A, Blouin L, Lebbink RJ, Patena W, Tanbun P, LeProust EM, McManus MT, Song JS, Ramalho-Santos M. Cell. 2014 Jul 17;158(2):449-61. doi: 10.1016/j.cell.2014.05.040. PubMed 25036638.
Backbone
  Vector backbone: pSicoR
  Vector type: Mammalian Expression, RNAi
Growth in bacteria
  Bacterial resistance: Ampicillin, 100 μg/mL
  Growth temperature: 37°C
  Growth strain: Stbl3
  Copy number: High Copy
Gene/Insert
  Gene/Insert name: T
  gRNA/shRNA sequence: T
  Species: H. sapiens (human)
  Promoter: U6
  Cloning method: Restriction Enzyme; 5′ cloning site HpaI (destroyed during cloning); 3′ cloning site XhoI (not destroyed)
  Sequencing primers: 5′ mU6-F
Terms and licenses: Academic/Nonprofit Terms; Industry Terms: Not Available to Industry
How to cite: pSicoR-Ti2 was a gift from Miguel Ramalho-Santos (Addgene plasmid # 59631 ; http://n2t.net/addgene:59631 ; RRID:Addgene_59631)
