[The description below was written by a language model from this plasmid's Addgene catalogue record.]
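Description:
pSicoR-Ti2 is an RNA interference plasmid built on the pSicoR backbone and catalogued as a mammalian expression/RNAi vector. It carries a short hairpin RNA directed against the human gene T (the T-box transcription factor also known as Brachyury). The hairpin is driven by a U6 promoter, an RNA polymerase III promoter commonly used for shRNA expression because it produces short, precisely initiated transcripts that the cellular RNAi machinery processes into small interfering RNAs. The hairpin oligonucleotide was inserted by restriction cloning between HpaI and XhoI sites downstream of the promoter; the HpaI site was destroyed in the process, while the XhoI site remains. The "i2" in the name suggests this may be one of several hairpins made against the same target, although the record does not say so. The actual target sequence is also missing, since the shRNA sequence field repeats only the gene name.

In bacteria the plasmid is maintained at high copy under ampicillin selection. It is propagated in a recombination-deficient strain, the usual choice for vectors containing repeated sequences such as viral long terminal repeats. pSicoR is generally known as a lentiviral backbone in which the shRNA cassette is flanked by loxP sites so that knockdown can be reversed by Cre. However, no feature table is provided, so the viral elements, recombinase sites and any reporter or mammalian selection marker in this derivative cannot be confirmed from the record. The stated purpose is knockdown of human T, and the associated study concerned the systematic identification of barriers to human induced pluripotent stem cell generation, suggesting use in testing T's influence on reprogramming.
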