>Addgene plasmid #59631 | pSicoR-Ti2 | depositor partial sequence | sequence record 93308 | pSicoR-Ti2 sequence 63 bps
TGCAGTCCTACTTTAGTGAGATAATTCTAGAGATTATCTCACTAAAGTAGGACTGCTTTTTTC
