>Addgene plasmid #59631 | pSicoR-Ti2 | addgene partial sequence | sequence record 96902 | WPRE-R 5'-CATAGCGTAAAAGGAGCAACA-3'
ATTTTGTAATCCAGAGGTTGATTATCGATAAGCTTGATATCGAATTGTACCTAGTGGAACCGGAACCCTT
AAACATGTATAACTTCGTATAATGTATGCTATACGAAGTTATTAGGTCCCTCGACGAATTCCTACTTGTA
CAGCTCGTCCATGCCGAGAGTGATCCCGGCGGCGGTCACGAACTCCAGCAGGACCATGTGATCGCGCTTC
TCGTTGGGGTCTTTGCTCAGGGCGGACTGGGTGCTCAGGTAGTGGTTGTCGGGCAGCAGCACGGGGCCGT
CGCCGATGGGGGTGTTCTGCTGGTAGTGGTCGGCGAGCTGCACGCTGCCGTCCTCGATGTTGTGGCGGAT
CTTGAAGTTCACCTTGATGCCGTTCTTCTGCTTGTCGGCCATGATATAGACGTTGTGGCTGTTGTAGTTG
TACTCCAGCTTGTGCCCCAGGATGTTGCCGTCCTCCTTGAAGTCGATGCCCTTCAGCTCGATGCGGTTCA
CCAGGGTGTCGCCCTCGAACTTCACCTCGGCGCGGGTCTTGTAGTTGCCGTCGTCCTTGAAGAAGATGGT
GCGCTCCTGGACGTAGCCTTCGGGCATGGCGGACTTGAAGAAGTCGTGCTGCTTCATGTGGTCGGGGTAG
CGGCTGAAGCACTGCAC
