>Addgene plasmid #59631 | pSicoR-Ti2 | addgene partial sequence | sequence record 97380 | pLLU-5 5'-cacagacttgtgggagaagc-3'
TAATATTTCCTAGTAACTATAGAGGCTTAATGTGCGATAAAAGACAGATAATCTGTTCTTTTTAATACTA
GCTACATTTTACATGATAGGCTTGGATTTCTATAACTTCGTATAGCATACATTATACGAAGTTATAAACA
GCACAAAAGGAAACTCACCCTAACTGTAAAGTAATTGTGTGTTTTGAGACTATAAATATCCCTTGGAGAA
AAGCCTTGTTTGCAGTCCTACTTTAGTGAGATAATTCTAGAGATTATCTCACTAAAGTAGGACTGCTTTT
TTCTCGAGTACTAGGATCCATTAGGCGGCCGCGTGGATAACCGTATTACCGCCATGCATTAGTTATTAAT
AGTAATCAATTACGGGGTCATTAGTTCATAGCCCATATATGGAGTTCCGCGTTACATAACTTACGGTAAA
TGGCCCGCCTGGCTGACCGCCCAACGACCCCCGCCCATTGACGTCAATAATGACGTATGTTCCCATAGTA
ACGCCAATAGGGACTTTCCATTGACGTCAATGGGTGGAGTATTTACGGTAAACTGCCCACTTGGCAGTAC
ATCAAGTGTATCATATGCCAAG
